>Addgene plasmid #238746 | NanoLuc-ENL Vector | depositor full sequence | sequence record 475206 | NanoLuc-ENL Vector sequence 7246 bps
AAGACGCGTGACGTCGGCAGTGAAAAAAATGCTTTATTTGTGAAATTTGTGATGCTATTGCTTTATTTGT
AACCATTATAAGCTGCAATAAACAAGTTAACAACAACAATTGCATTCATTTTATGTTTCAGGTTCAGGGG
GAGGTGTGGGAGGTTTTTTAAAGCAAGTAAAACCTCTACAAATGTGGTATGGCTGATTATGATCCGCGGC
CGCAATACGTCGACGTTATCAGCTGACTTCGTACGAGAGCCTAGGTGTTTCTAGAGGATCCCCGGGTACC
GAGCCCGAATTCGTTTAAACTGTGGCCACGGCCTCCAGGCAGCTCTGCAGTTTGCGCACGGTGGTCTCGT
CCAGGGAGAAGAGGTCGAAGTCGAAGGTGGTGTTGGTGACATTGAAGTGGCCAGTCTCCTCGATCAGATT
CACAATCTGCTGCAGCACGTTGCGCTCCCGCAGCGCCATCAGCCTCCGGTGTAGCTCCACCAGCTCATCC
GTGTAGGCCTTGTCGTAGGTGCCCTTCTTGAGGATCTTCTCAGGCTTGCTGCAGGACTCGGGGCTCCTCC
GGCCTGACACCTTGCTGTTGGGCGGGGGTGGCTTCTGGGGGGGTGGGGGCTCACGGCTGGGCAGGGAGGA
GTCGGCGCTGTTGTCACTCTCGCTGTCGCTGAAGCTCAACCTGGAGTCCCTCCCCGGGTTGGTCTTGCCG
GCAGCCTCCTCGCCTGACGAAGAGTCGTCCTCGTCGGACTCCTCGGACTGCAGGTCCTCCACCATGGAGC
GCAGGGGTCCTTGGCTGTGGTTCTGGGATGGCTCGAAGTCTGAGTCTGAGCTGGAGTCTGAGCTGGAGCT
GGAGTTGGACGGGCTTGACTGGGCAGACTCGGACTTGAAGGAGGCCTCGTCCTCTGAGTTGGACTCCTCC
ACCTCCAGGGCCTTTTTGGCCTCCCGGGGCTCACTCTCGGCCTTCACCTTCTCCCCTCTGGTGCTGCTCT
TGTCCTTGGCCGGCTTCTTGTCCGAGAAGGAGGAGGAGGAGGAGGTGCGGGGCGAGGTGCCTGGAGCACT
CCGGGACCCCTTCGAGCTGCTCTTCTTCTGCTTCTTGGCGCTGGGCTTTGGCGAGTCGGCGGTGGCCGGC
CGCTTGCTGGAAGCCCGGGGTGGGGGTGGGGGTGGGGGTGGGGGCCCACCCTTGGGGGACGTGCTTTCCA
GCTTGGTCTCTTTCAGGGCCATCTTGGGTTCCTTGAAGGCAGCCTTGGGCGGTGGCGCCTTCTCCTCCTT
GGGCAGCCGGCCCTCGCCCAGCTTCCGCGAGGTGTCCTTGGAGCTTTTGGCCTGCTCACGCTCCAGCTCC
TTGGAGGAGCTCTTGCTCTCGGAGTCTTTGCGGGGCCGCTCCCGGTGCTCCTTGGTCACCTTGTGTGGCT
TGGAGGTCTTGCTGCTCTCCTTGTTGGCGTCCTTGGAGCCGTGGGATGGTTTGGTCTTCTTGGGGTCAGA
GAAGGCAGAGAGTGGAATTGTGGGTAACATGGGGTAGTCGGGACTGGGCCTGGACACCGTGTCTGCTCCT
TCGGGCATTACCATCACCCCGCCGGCCCGCAGGAGCTTGTACCGGAACTCCGTGGTGGGGTTGTTGAAGG
TGAGCTTCTCGCAGCGCAGGTGGTTCACGGGCGGGTTGCCTTCCAGGTTCAGGAACAGGTCGTAGGTGAA
GCAGACCTTCCTCGGCTCCTCCTTGTTTTTGAAGTGCACCTCGATGGGCATGATGAAGCCAGCGTACCCC
GACTCCTCTACTTTGTAGGGGGGCTCCTTGCACACGCGTCTGGGCTTGGGGAAGCTGTCGTGCAGCCAGA
AGACCACCTTCTCCACGAAGTGCTGGATGTCACATTGCTCGGGGCCGCGGACAAACACCATCCAGTCGTG
AGTGAACCCCTCCGTGGTGGGCTTCTTGCGCAGTTGGGCGCGATGCCCCAGCTCTAACCTCACCTGGACG
GTGCACTGATTGTCCATGGCGATCGCGCCGCTCGAGCCCGCCAGAATGCGTTCGCACAGCCGCCAGCCGG
TCACTCCGTTGATGGTTACTCGGAACAGCAGGGAGCCGTCGGGGTTGATCAGGCGCTCGTCGATAATTTT
GTTGCCGTTCCACAGGGTCCCTGTTACAGTGATCTTTTTGCCGTCGAACACGGCGATGCCTTCATACGGC
CGTCCGAAATAGTCGATCATGTTCGGCGTAACCCCGTCGATTACCAGTGTGCCATAGTGCAGGATCACCT
TAAAGTGATGATCATCCACAGGGTACACCACCTTAAAAATTTTTTCGATCTGGCCCATTTGGTCGCCGCT
CAGACCTTCATACGGGATGATGACATGGATGTCGATCTTCAGCCCATTTTCACCGCTCAGGACAATCCTT
TGGATCGGAGTTACGGACACCCCGAGATTCTGAAACAAACTGGACACACCTCCCTGTTCAAGGACTTGGT
CCAGGTTGTAGCCGGCTGTCTGTCGCCAGTCCCCAACGAAATCTTCGAGTGTGAAGACCATGGTGAGCGC
TAGCTGCAAAAAGAACAAGTAGCTTGTATTCTATAGTGTCACCTAAATGGGCGATCTGACGGTTCACTAA
ACCAGCTCTGCTTATATAGGCCTCCCTGGCGCGCCACTAGTTATTAATAGTAATCAATTACGGGGTCATT
AGTTCATAGCCCATATATGGAGTTCCGCGTTACATAACTTACGGTAAATGGCCCGCCTGGCTGACCGCCC
AACGACCCCCGCCCATTGACGTCAATAATGACGTATGTTCCCATAGTAACGCCAATAGGGACTTTCCATT
GACGTCAATGGGTGGAGTATTTACGGTAAACTGCCCACTTGGCAGTACATCAAGTGTATCATATGCCAAG
TCCGCCCCCTATTGACGTCAATGACGGTAAATGGCCCGCCTGGCATTATGCCCAGTACATGACCTTACGG
GACTTTCCTACTTGGCAGTACATCTACGTATTAGTCATCGCTATTACCATGGTGATGCGGTTTTGGCAGT
ACACCAATGGGCGTGGATAGCGGTTTGACTCACGGGGATTTCCAAGTCTCCACCCCATTGACGTCAATGG
GAGTTTGTTTTGGCACCAAAATCAACGGGACTTTCCAAAATGTCGTAATAACCCCGCCCCGTTGACGCAA
ATGGGCGGTAGGCGTGTACGGTGGGAGGTCAAATCGAATTCTAATACTGTTGACAATTAATCATCGGCAT
AGTATATCGGCATAGTATAATACGACAAGGTGAGGAACTAAACCCAGGAGGCAGATCATGGAGAAAAAAA
TCACTGGATATACCACCGTTGATATATCCCAATGGCATCGTAAAGAACATTTTGAGGCATTTCAGTCAGT
TGCTCAATGTACCTATAACCAGACCGTTCAGCTGGATATTACGGCCTTTTTAAAGACCGTAAAGAAAAAT
AAGCACAAGTTTTATCCGGCCTTTATTCACATTCTTGCCCGCCTGATGAATGCTCATCCGGAATTCCGTA
TGGCAATGAAAGACGGTGAGCTGGTGATATGGGATAGTGTTCACCCTTGTTACACCGTTTTCCATGAGCA
AACTGAAACGTTTTCATCGCTCTGGAGTGAATACCACGACGATTTCCGGCAGTTTCTACACATATATTCG
CAAGATGTGGCGTGTTACGGTGAAAACCTGGCCTATTTCCCTAAAGGGTTTATTGAGAATATGTTTTTCG
TCTCAGCCAATCCCTGGGTGAGTTTCACCAGTTTTGATTTAAACGTGGCCAATATGGACAACTTCTTCGC
CCCCGTTTTCACTATGGGCAAATATTATACGCAAGGCGACAAGGTGCTGATGCCGCTGGCGATTCAGGTT
CATCATGCCGTCTGTGATGGCTTCCATGTCGGCAGAATGCTTAATGAATTACAACAGTACTGCGATGAGT
GGCAGGGCGGGGCGTAAGCGGGACTCTGGGGTTCGAAATGACCGACCAAGCGACGCCCAACCGGTATCAG
CTCACTCAAAGGCGGTAATACGGTTATCCACAGAATCAGGGGATAACGCAGGAAAGAACATGTGAGCAAA
AGGCCAGCAAAAGGCCAGGAACCGTAAAAAGGCCGCGTTGCTGGCGTTTTTCCATAGGCTCCGCCCCCCT
GACGAGCATCACAAAAATCGACGCTCAAGTCAGAGGTGGCGAAACCCGACAGGACTATAAAGATACCAGG
CGTTTCCCCCTGGAAGCTCCCTCGTGCGCTCTCCTGTTCCGACCCTGCCGCTTACCGGATACCTGTCCGC
CTTTCTCCCTTCGGGAAGCGTGGCGCTTTCTCATAGCTCACGCTGTAGGTATCTCAGTTCGGTGTAGGTC
GTTCGCTCCAAGCTGGGCTGTGTGCACGAACCCCCCGTTCAGCCCGACCGCTGCGCCTTATCCGGTAACT
ATCGTCTTGAGTCCAACCCGGTAAGACACGACTTATCGCCACTGGCAGCAGCCACTGGTAACAGGATTAG
CAGAGCGAGGTATGTAGGCGGTGCTACAGAGTTCTTGAAGTGGTGGCCTAACTACGGCTACACTAGAAGG
ACAGTATTTGGTATCTGCGCTCTGCTGAAGCCAGTTACCTTCGGAAAAAGAGTTGGTAGCTCTTGATCCG
GCAAACAAACCACCGCTGGTAGCGGTGGTTTTTTTGTTTGCAAGCAGCAGATTACGCGCAGAAAAAAAGG
ATTTCAAGAAGATCCTTTGATCTTTTCTACGGGGTCTGACGCTCAGTGGAACGAAAACTCACGTTAAGGG
ATTTTGGTCATGAGATTATCAAAAAGGATCTTCACCTAGATCCTTTTATAGTCCGGAATCGTCACACAAA
AAACCAACACACAGATGTAATGAAAATAAAGATATTTTATTGCGGCCATCGTGATGGCTAGAGTTCAGAA
GAACTCGTCAAGAAGGCGATAGAAGGCGATGCGCTGCGAATCGGGAGCGGCGATACCGTAAAGCACGAGG
AAGCGGTCAGCCCATTCGCCGCCAAGCTCTTCAGCAATATCACGGGTAGCCAACGCTATGTCCTGATAGC
GGTCCGCCACACCCAGCCGGCCACAGTCGATGAATCCAGAAAAGCGGCCATTTTCCACCATGATATTCGG
CAAGCAGGCATCGCCGTGGGTCACGACGAGATCCTCGCCGTCGGGCATGCGCGCCTTGAGCCTGGCGAAC
AGTTCGGCTGGCGCGAGCCCCTGATGCTCTTCGTCCAGATCATCCTGATCGACAAGACCGGCTTCCATCC
GAGTACGTGCTCGCTCGATGCGATGTTTCGCTTGGTGGTCGAATGGGCAGGTAGCCGGATCAAGCGTATG
CAGCCGCCGCATTGCATCAGCCATGATGGATACTTTCTCGGCAGGAGCAAGGTGAGATGACAGGAGATCC
TGCCCCGGCACTTCGCCCAATAGCAGCCAGTCCCTTCCCGCTTCAGTGACAACGTCGAGCACAGCTGCGC
AAGGAACGCCCGTCGTGGCCAGCCACGATAGCCGCGCTGCCTCGTCCTGCAGTTCATTCAGGGCACCGGA
CAGGTCGGTCTTGACAAAAAGAACCGGGCGCCCCTGCGCTGACAGCCGGAACACGGCGGCATCAGAGCAG
CCGATTGTCTGTTGTGCCCAGTCATAGCCGAATAGCCTCTCCACCCAAGCGGCCGGAGAACCTGCGTGCA
ATCCATCTTGTTCAATCATGGTGGCATCGATTCCCGGTCAACATCCAGTACACCTCCGGCACCACCGGCT
TCCCCAAGGGCGCCACGCTCTCCCACCACAACATCCTCAACAACGGCTACTGGGTGGGCCGCACGGTCGG
CTACACGGAGCAGGACCGGGTGTGTCTGCCGGTGCCCTTCTACCACTGCTTCGGCATGGTCATGGGCAAC
TTGGGCGCCACCTCCCACGCCGCCTGCATCGTCATCCCGGCCCCGTCCTTCGAGCCGGCGGCGACGCTGG
AGGCGGTGCAGCGGGAGAGGTGCACGTCCCTGTACGGCGTCCCCACGAAGCCGAATTCCACCACACTGGA
CTAGATGCATGCTCGACAGTGTGATGGATATCTGCAGAATTCGGCTTTCACGACACCTGAAATGGAAGAA
AAAAACTTTGAACCACTGTCTGAGGCTTGAGAATGAACCAAGATCCAAACTCAAAAAGGGCAAATTCCAA
GGAGAATTACATCAAGTGCCAAGCTGGCCTAACTTCAGTCTCCACCCACTCAGTGTGGGGAAACTCCATC
GCATAAAACCCCTCCCCCCAACCTAAAGACGACGTACTCCAAAAGCTCGAGAACTAATCGAGGTGCCTGG
ACGGCGCCCGGTACTCCGTGGAGTCACATGAAGCGACGGCTGAGGACGGAAAGGCCCTTTTCCTTTGTGT
GGGTGACTCACCCGCCCGCTCTCCCGAGCGCCGCGTCCTCCATTTTGAGCTGCCTGCAGCAGGGCCGGGA
AGCGGCCATCTTTCCGCTCACGCAACTGGTGCCGACCGGGCCAGCCTTGCCGCCCAGGGCGGGGCGATAC
ACGGCGGCGCGAGGCCAGGCACCAGAGCAGGCCGGCCAGCTTGAGACTACCCCCGTCCGATTCTCGGTGG
CCGCGCTCGCAGGCCCCGCCTCGCCGAACATGTGCGCTGGGACGCACGGGCCCCGTCGCCGCCCGCGGCC
CCAAAAACCGAAATACCAGTGTGCAGATCTTGGCCCGCATTTACAAGACTATCTTGCCAGAAAAAAAGCG
TCGCAGCAGGTCATCAAAAATTTTAAATGGCTAGAGACTTATCGAAAGCAGCGAGACAGGCGCGAAGGTG
CCACCAGATTCGCACGCGGCGGCCCCAGCGCCCAGGCCAGGCCTCAACTCAAGCACGAGGCGAAGGGGCT
CCTTAAGCGCAAGGCCTCGAACTCTCCCACCCACTTCCAACCCGAAGCTCGGGATCAAGAATCACGTACT
GCAGCCAGGTGGAAGTAATTCAAGGCACGCAAGGGCCATAACCCGTAAAGAGGCCAGGCCCGCGGGAACC
ACACACGGCACTTACCTGTGTTCTGGCGGCAAACCCGTTGCGAAAAAGAACGTTCACGGCGACTACTGCA
CTTATATACGGTTCTCCCCCACCCTCGGGAAAAAGGCGGAGCCAGTACACGACATCACTTTCCCAGTTTA
CCCCGCGCCACCTTCTCTAGGCACCGGTTCAATTGCCGACCCCTCCCCCCAACTTCTCGGGGACTGTGGG
CGATGTGCGCTCTGCCCACTGACGGGCACCGGAGCC
Features (pLannotate 1.2.2; 18 found; start..end, strand, type, name):
     17..98      -  polyA_signal   SV40 poly(A) signal: SV40 polyadenylation signal
    121..204     -  CDS            large T antigen (fragment): large T antigen from SV40 (simian virus 40)
    260..292     -  misc_feature   MCS (fragment): pUC18/19 multiple cloning site
    301..1977    -  CDS            MLLT1: ENL_HUMAN - Also known as ENL, LTG19, YEATS1. Experimental evidence at protein level: Swiss-Prot protein existence level 1. Acts as a key chromatin reader in acute myeloid leukemia by recognizing and binding to acetylated histones via its YEATS domain, thereby regulating oncogenic gene transcription. From Homo sapiens (Human).
   1999..2511    -  CDS            Nluc: NanoLuc® luciferase human codon-optimized
   2550..2568    -  promoter       SP6 promoter: promoter for bacteriophage SP6 RNA polymerase
   2594..2616    -  promoter       minimal CMV promoter (fragment): human cytomegalovirus (CMV) immediate early promoter
   2626..2991    +  enhancer       CMV enhancer: human cytomegalovirus immediate early enhancer
   2993..3180    +  promoter       CMV promoter (fragment): human cytomegalovirus (CMV) immediate early promoter
   3199..3246    +  promoter       EM7 promoter: synthetic bacterial promoter&nbsp
   3278..3934    +  CDS            cat: CAT_ECOLX - Experimental evidence at protein level: Swiss-Prot protein existence level 1. This enzyme is an effector of chloramphenicol resistance in bacteria. From Escherichia coli. This protein is used as a marker in many commonly used cloning vectors, such as pACYC184.
   4109..4697    -  rep_origin     ori: high-copy-number ColE1/pMB1/pBR322/pUC origin of replication
   4823..4871    -  polyA_signal   poly(A) signal: synthetic polyadenylation signal
   4898..5689    -  CDS            neo: KKA2_KLEPN - Also known as kan, nptII. Experimental evidence at protein level: Swiss-Prot protein existence level 1. Resistance to kanamycin, neomycin, paromomycin, ribostamycin, butirosin and gentamicin B. From Klebsiella pneumoniae.
   5704..5997    +  CDS            Acsf2 (fragment): ACSF2_MOUSE - Experimental evidence at protein level: Swiss-Prot protein existence level 1. Acyl-CoA synthases catalyze the initial reaction in fatty acid metabolism, by forming a thioester with CoA. Has some preference toward medium-chain substrates. Plays a role in adipocyte differentiation. From Mus musculus (Mouse).
   6077..6280    -  intron         EF-1α intron A: truncated intron upstream of the start codon of human EF-1α
   6906..7015    -  intron         EF-1α intron A (fragment): intron upstream of the start codon of human EF-1α
   7016..7227    -  promoter       EF-1α core promoter: core promoter for human elongation factor EF-1α
