[The description below was written by a language model from this plasmid's Addgene catalogue record and pLannotate feature annotations shown in this document.]
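Description:
NanoLuc-ENL Vector is a 7,246-nt mammalian expression plasmid built on Promega's pFN224C NanoLuc CMV-Neo BiBRET-Balanced backbone. It encodes full-length, unmutated human ENL (gene symbol MLLT1, also called YEATS1) fused at its N terminus to the human codon-optimized NanoLuc luciferase supplied by the backbone. ENL is a chromatin reader whose YEATS domain binds acetylated histones and is implicated in oncogenic transcription in acute myeloid leukemia. In bacteria the plasmid replicates from a high-copy ColE1/pUC-type origin and is selected with chloramphenicol through a cat gene preceded by the synthetic bacterial EM7 promoter.

The catalogue lists CMV as the promoter for the fusion. The annotation shows the Nluc and MLLT1 reading frames in tandem on the reverse strand, followed by an MCS remnant and an SV40 polyadenylation signal. An SP6 phage promoter, which could support in vitro transcription, sits directly upstream of Nluc, next to a minimal CMV promoter fragment in the same orientation. A CMV enhancer and a further CMV promoter fragment lie adjacent but are annotated on the opposite strand, facing the EM7-cat cassette. How this enhancer arrangement relates to the "balanced" expression implied by the backbone name is not explained in the record. A separate cassette places the neo gene under the EF-1α core promoter with EF-1α intron A sequences and ends in a synthetic poly(A) signal, giving neomycin-class selection in mammalian cells. The short mouse Acsf2 fragment called just upstream of neo is probably a spurious similarity hit.

The stated purpose is simply to express the NanoLuc-ENL fusion in mammalian cells. The backbone name suggests its use as a luminescent donor in bioluminescence resonance energy transfer assays, but the record gives no specific application.
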