Addgene plasmid #238746: NanoLuc-ENL Vector
Purpose: Express NanoLuc-ENL Fusion Protein in Mammalian Cells under a CMV promoter
Depositing lab: Promega Corporation.
Backbone
  Vector backbone: pFN224C NanoLuc(R) CMV-Neo BiBRET-Balanced Vector
  Vector type: Mammalian Expression
  Selectable markers: Neomycin
Growth in bacteria
  Bacterial resistance: Chloramphenicol, 25 μg/mL
  Growth temperature: 37°C
  Growth strain: DH5alpha
  Copy number: High Copy
Gene/Insert
  Gene/Insert name: ENL
  Species: H. sapiens (human)
  Mutation: None
  Entrez Gene: MLLT1 (a.k.a. ENL, LTG19, YEATS1)
  Promoter: CMV
  Tag / fusion protein: NanoLuc (R) (N terminal on backbone)
  Cloning method: Other
Terms and licenses: Academic/Nonprofit Terms; Industry Terms
How to cite: NanoLuc-ENL Vector was a gift from Promega Corporation (Addgene plasmid # 238746)
